Addgene plasmid #65105: pcDNA3-ADAM17-HA
Purpose: Expression of HA tagged ADAM17 (TACE) in mammalian cells
Depositing lab: Axel Ullrich. Depositing organization: Max Planck Institute of Biochemistry. Publication: TACE cleavage of proamphiregulin regulates GPCR-induced proliferation and motility of cancer cells. Gschwind A, Hart S, Fischer OM, Ullrich A. EMBO J. 2003 May 15;22(10):2411-21. 10.1093/emboj/cdg231 PubMed 12743035.
Backbone
  Vector backbone: pcDNA3
  Backbone manufacturer: Invitrogen
  Backbone size w/o insert (bp): 5446
  Total vector size (bp): 7920
  Vector type: Mammalian Expression
  Selectable markers: Neomycin (select with G418)
Growth in bacteria
  Bacterial resistance: Ampicillin, 100 μg/mL
  Growth temperature: 37°C
  Growth strain: DH5alpha
  Copy number: High Copy
Gene/Insert
  Gene/Insert name: ADAM17 (alt name: TACE)
  Species: H. sapiens (human)
  Insert size (bp): 2474
  GenBank ID: NM_003183
  Entrez Gene: ADAM17 (a.k.a. ADAM18, CD156B, CSVP, NISBD, NISBD1, TACE)
  Promoter: CMV
  Tag / fusion protein: HA (C terminal on backbone)
  Cloning method: Restriction Enzyme; 5′ cloning site EcoRI (not destroyed); 3′ cloning site XbaI (not destroyed)
  Sequencing primers: 5′ CACTGCTTACTGGCTTATCG; 3′ TGGCAACTAGAAGGCACAG
Terms and licenses: Academic/Nonprofit Terms; Industry Terms: Not Available to Industry
Depositor comments: Insert was PCR amplified from human placenta cDNA. Insert contains several point mutations compared to NM_003183 (see sequence)
How to cite: pcDNA3-ADAM17-HA was a gift from Axel Ullrich (Addgene plasmid # 65105 ; http://n2t.net/addgene:65105 ; RRID:Addgene_65105)
