[The description below was written by a language model from this plasmid's Addgene catalogue record and pLannotate feature annotations shown in this document.]
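Description:
pcDNA3-ADAM17-HA is a mammalian expression plasmid built on the Invitrogen pcDNA3 backbone that drives production of human ADAM17 (also called TACE) carrying a C-terminal HA epitope tag. The roughly 2.5 kb ADAM17 coding sequence was PCR-amplified from human placenta cDNA and cloned between the EcoRI and XbaI sites. The depositor notes that it contains several point mutations relative to the reference transcript. Transcription comes from the human cytomegalovirus immediate-early enhancer and promoter and is terminated by the bovine growth hormone polyadenylation signal. The annotation places the ADAM17 open reading frame immediately upstream of a short HA-matching segment, scored as a fragment of a 3xHA element and long enough for about one epitope, in line with the catalogue's "HA" tag. T7 and partial SP6 phage promoters flank the cloning region, as is usual for this backbone.

In E. coli the plasmid is maintained at high copy through a ColE1/pUC-type origin and selected with ampicillin via the β-lactamase gene. An f1 origin is also present, which allows single-stranded DNA production. For mammalian cells, an SV40 early promoter drives the neomycin phosphotransferase gene followed by an SV40 poly(A) signal, permitting G418 selection of stable transfectants. Small annotated fragments such as the lac promoter/operator, lacI, ble, bom and a truncated HIV-1 LTR match are short backbone remnants or incidental matches rather than functional modules. The sequenced record is about 7.9 kb, closely matching the stated total size.

ADAM17 is a membrane-anchored metalloprotease that sheds the ectodomains of cell-surface proteins, including TNF-alpha and EGFR ligand precursors. This construct is used to overexpress the enzyme, with the tag allowing its detection or immunoprecipitation. The associated study examined proamphiregulin cleavage in GPCR-induced cancer cell proliferation and motility.
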