Features (pLannotate 1.2.2; 22 found; start..end, strand, type, name):
     28..80      -  misc_feature   bom (fragment): basis of mobility region from pBR322
    235..614     +  enhancer       CMV enhancer: human cytomegalovirus immediate early enhancer
    615..818     +  promoter       CMV promoter: human cytomegalovirus (CMV) immediate early promoter
    814..847     +  LTR            5' LTR (truncated) (fragment): truncated 5' long terminal repeat (LTR) from HIV-1
    863..881     +  promoter       T7 promoter: promoter for bacteriophage T7 RNA polymerase
    950..3421    +  CDS            ADAM17: ADA17_HUMAN - Also known as CSVP, TACE. Experimental evidence at protein level: Swiss-Prot protein existence level 1. Cleaves the membrane-bound precursor of TNF-alpha to its mature soluble form (PubMed:9034191). Responsible for the proteolytical release of soluble JAM3 from endothelial cells surface (PubMed:20592283). Responsible for the proteolytic release of several other cell-surface proteins, including p75 TNF-receptor, interleukin 1 receptor type II, p55 TNF-receptor, transforming growth factor-alpha, L-selectin, growth hormone receptor, MUC1 and the amyloid precursor protein (PubMed:124
   3440..3468    +  CDS            3xHA (fragment): three tandem HA epitope tags
   3489..3506    -  promoter       SP6 promoter (fragment): promoter for bacteriophage SP6 RNA polymerase
   3532..3756    +  polyA_signal   bGH poly(A) signal: bovine growth hormone polyadenylation signal
   3760..3781    +  promoter       SV40 promoter (fragment): SV40 enhancer and early promoter
   3802..4230    +  rep_origin     f1 ori (sequence partly withheld): f1 bacteriophage origin of replication; arrow indicates direction of (+) strand synthesis
   4244..4573    +  promoter       SV40 promoter: SV40 enhancer and early promoter
   4640..5431    +  CDS            neo: KKA2_KLEPN - Also known as kan, nptII. Experimental evidence at protein level: Swiss-Prot protein existence level 1. Resistance to kanamycin, neomycin, paromomycin, ribostamycin, butirosin and gentamicin B. From Klebsiella pneumoniae.
   5455..5613    +  CDS            ble (fragment): BLE_KLEPN - Experimental evidence at protein level: Swiss-Prot protein existence level 1. Binding protein with a strong affinity to the bleomycin family of antibiotics. Binds to CL990; an antimitotic-antibiotic compound. From Klebsiella pneumoniae.
   5608..5729    +  polyA_signal   SV40 poly(A) signal: SV40 polyadenylation signal
   5802..5818    -  protein_bind   lac operator: The lac repressor binds to the lac operator to inhibit transcription in E. coli. This inhibition can be relieved by adding lactose or isopropyl-β-D-thiogalactopyranoside (IPTG). lac repressor encoded by lacI
   5826..5856    -  promoter       lac promoter: promoter for the E. coli lac operon
   5871..5892    -  protein_bind   CAP binding site: CAP binding activates transcription in the presence of cAMP. E. coli catabolite activator protein
   5905..5997    -  CDS            lacI (fragment): lac repressor; lacI; The lac repressor binds to the lac operator to inhibit transcription in E. coli. This inhibition can be relieved by adding lactose or isopropyl-β-D-thiogalactopyranoside (IPTG).
   6180..6768    -  rep_origin     ori: high-copy-number ColE1/pMB1/pBR322/pUC origin of replication
   6939..7799    -  CDS            AmpR: β-lactamase; bla; confers resistance to ampicillin, carbenicillin, and related antibiotics
   7800..7904    -  promoter       AmpR promoter: bla
>Addgene plasmid #65105 | pcDNA3-ADAM17-HA | addgene full sequence | sequence record 415332 | Addgene NGS Result
GACGGATCGGGAGATCTCCCGATCCCCTATGGTGCACTCTCAGTACAATCTGCTCTGATGCCGCATAGTT
AAGCCAGTATCTGCTCCCTGCTTGTGTGTTGGAGGTCGCTGAGTAGTGCGCGAGCAAAATTTAAGCTACA
ACAAGGCAAGGCTTGACCGACAATTGCATGAAGAATCTGCTTAGGGTTAGGCGTTTTGCGCTGCTTCGCG
ATGTACGGGCCAGATATACGCGTTGACATTGATTATTGACTAGTTATTAATAGTAATCAATTACGGGGTC
ATTAGTTCATAGCCCATATATGGAGTTCCGCGTTACATAACTTACGGTAAATGGCCCGCCTGGCTGACCG
CCCAACGACCCCCGCCCATTGACGTCAATAATGACGTATGTTCCCATAGTAACGCCAATAGGGACTTTCC
ATTGACGTCAATGGGTGGAGTATTTACGGTAAACTGCCCACTTGGCAGTACATCAAGTGTATCATATGCC
AAGTACGCCCCCTATTGACGTCAATGACGGTAAATGGCCCGCCTGGCATTATGCCCAGTACATGACCTTA
TGGGACTTTCCTACTTGGCAGTACATCTACGTATTAGTCATCGCTATTACCATGGTGATGCGGTTTTGGC
AGTACATCAATGGGCGTGGATAGCGGTTTGACTCACGGGGATTTCCAAGTCTCCACCCCATTGACGTCAA
TGGGAGTTTGTTTTGGCACCAAAATCAACGGGACTTTCCAAAATGTCGTAACAACTCCGCCCCATTGACG
CAAATGGGCGGTAGGCGTGTACGGTGGGAGGTCTATATAAGCAGAGCTCTCTGGCTAACTAGAGAACCCA
CTGCTTACTGGCTTATCGAAATTAATACGACTCACTATAGGGAGACCCAAGCTTGGTACCGAGCTCGGAT
CCACTAGTAACGGCCGCCAGTGTGCTGGAATTCGCCACCATGAGGCAGTCTCTCCTATTCCTGACCAGCG
TGGTTCCTTTCGTGCTGCCGCCGCGACCTCCGGATGACCCGGGCTTCGGCCCCCACCAGAGACTCGAGAA
GCTTGATTCTTTGCTCTCAGACTACGATATTCTCTCTTTATCTAATATCCAGCAGCATTCGGTAAGAAAA
AGAGATCTACAGACTTCAACACATGTAGAAACACTACTAACTTTTTCAGCTTTGAAAAGGCATTTTAAAT
TATACCTGACATCAAGTACTGAACGTTTTTCACAAAATTTCAAGGTCGTGGTGGTGGATGGTAAAAACGA
AAGCGAGTGCACTGTAAAATGGCAGGACTTCTTCACTGGACACGTGGTTGGTGAGCCTGACTCTAGGGTT
CTAGCCCACATAAGAGATGATGATGTTATAATCAGAATCAACACAGATGGGGCCGAATATAACATAGAGC
CACTTTGGAGATTTGTTAATGATACCAAAGACAAAAGAATGTTAGCTTATAAATCTGAAGATATCAAGAA
TGTTTCACGTTTGCAGTCTCCAAAAGTGTGTGGTTATTTAAAAGTGGATAATGAAGAGTTGCTCCCAAGA
GGGTTAGTAGACAGAGAACCACCTGAAGAGCTTGTTCATCGAGTGAAAAGAAGAGCTGACCCAGATCCCA
TGAAGAACACGTGTAAATTATTGGTGGTAGCAGATCATCGCTTCTACAGATACATGGGCAGAGGGGAGGA
GAGTACAACTACAAATTACTTAATAGAGCTAATTGACATAGTTGATGACATCTATCGGAACACTTCATGG
GATAATGCAGGTTTTAAAGGCTATGGAATACAGATAGAGCAGATTCGCATTCTCAAGTCTCCACAAGAGG
TAAAACCTGGTGAAAAGCACTACAACATGGCAAAAAGTTACCCAAATGAAGAAAAGGATGCTTGGGATGT
GAAGATGTTGCTAGAGCAATTTAGCTTTGATATAGCTGAGGAAGCATCTAAAGTTAGCTTGGCACACCTT
TTCACATACCAAGATTTTGATATGGGAACTCTTGGATTAGCTTATGTTGGCTCTCCCAGAGCAAACAGCC
ATGGAGGTGTTTGTCCAAAGGCTTATTATAGCCCAGTTGGGAAGAAAAATATCTATTTGAATAGTGGTTT
GACGAGCACAAAGAATTATGGTAAAGCCATCCTTACAAAGGAAGCTGACCTGGTTACAACTCATGAATTG
GGACATAATTTTGGAGCAGAACATGATCCGGATGGTCTAGCAGAATGTGCCCCGAATGAGGACCAGGGAG
GGAAATATGTCATGTATCCCATAGCTGTGAGTGGCGATCACGAGAACAATAAGATGTTTACAAACTGCAG
TAAACAATCAATCTATAAGACCATTGAAAGTAAGGCCCAGGAGTGTTTTCAAGAACGCAGCAATAAAGTT
TGTGGGAACTCGAGGGTGGATGAAGGAGAAGAGTGTGATCCTGGCATCATGTATCTGAACAACGACACCT
GCTGCAACAGCGACTGCACGTTGAAGGAAGGTGTCCAGTGCAGTGACAGGAACAGTCCTTGCTGTAAAAA
CTGTCAGTTTGAGACTGCCCAGAAGAAGTGCCAGGAGGCGATTAATGCTACTTGCAAAGGCGTGTCCTAC
TGCACAGGTAATAGCAGTGAGTGCCCGCCTCCAGGAAATGCTGAAGATGACACTGTTTGCTTGGATCTTG
GCAAGTGTAAGGATGGGAAATGCATCCCTTTCTGCGAGTGGGAACAGCAGCTGGAGTCCTGTGCATGTAG
TGAAACTGACAACTCCTGCAAGGTGTGCTGCAGGGACCTTTCTGGCCGCTGTGTGCCCTATGTCGATGCT
GAACAAAAGAACTTATTTTTGAGGAAAGGAAAGCCCTGCACAGTAGGATTTTGTGACATGAATGGCAAAT
GTGAGAAACGAGTACAGGATGTAATTGAACGATTTTGGGATTTCATTGACCAGCTGAGCATCAATACTTT
TGGAAAGTTTTTAGCAGACAACATCGTTGGGTCTGTCCTGGTTTTCTCCTTGATATTTTGGATTCCTTTC
AGCATTCTTGTCCATTGTGTGGATAAGAAATTGGATAAACAGTATGAATCTCTGTCTCTGTTTCACCCCA
GTAACGTCGAAATGCTGAGCAGCATGGATTCTGCATCGGTTCGCATTATCAAACCCTTTCCTGCGCCCCA
GACTCCAGGCCGCCTGCAGCCTGCCCCTGTGATCCCTTCGGCGCCAGCAGCTCCAAAACTGGACCACCAG
AGAATGGACACCATCCAGGAAGACCCCAGCACAGACTCACATATGGACGAGGATGGGTTTGAGAAGGACC
CCTTCCCAAATAGCAGCACAGCTGCCAAGTCATTTGAGGATCTCGCGGACCATCCGGTCACCAGAAGTGA
AAAGGCTGCCTCCTTTAAACTGCAGCGTCAGAATCGTGTTGACAGCAAAGAAACAGAGTGCGGAGGATCT
AGAGGGCCCTACCCATACGATGTTCCAGATTACGCTTAACTCGAGCTAGCGGCCGCGGCTATAGTGTCAC
CTAAATGCTAGAGCTCGCTGATCAGCCTCGACTGTGCCTTCTAGTTGCCAGCCATCTGTTGTTTGCCCCT
CCCCCGTGCCTTCCTTGACCCTGGAAGGTGCCACTCCCACTGTCCTTTCCTAATAAAATGAGGAAATTGC
ATCGCATTGTCTGAGTAGGTGTCATTCTATTCTGGGGGGTGGGGTGGGGCAGGACAGCAAGGGGGAGGAT
TGGGAAGACAATAGCAGGCATGCTGGGGATGCGGTGGGCTCTATGGCTTCTGAGGCGGAAAGAACCAGCT
GGGGCTCTAGGGGGTATCCCC
[124 nt withheld, positions 3802-3925]
C
[91 nt withheld, positions 3927-4017]
A
[49 nt withheld, positions 4019-4067]
CCTTTGACGTTGGAGTCCACGTTCTTT
[37 nt withheld, positions 4095-4131]
ACCCTATCTCGGTCTATTCTTTTGATTTATAAGGGATTTTGCCGATTTCGGCCTATTGGTTAAAAAATGA
GCTGATTTAACAAAAATTTAACGCGAATTAATTCTGTGGAATGTGTGTCAGTTAGGGTGTGGAAAGTCCC
CAGGCTCCCCAGCAGGCAGAAGTATGCAAAGCATGCATCTCAATTAGTCAGCAACCAGGTGTGGAAAGTC
CCCAGGCTCCCCAGCAGGCAGAAGTATGCAAAGCATGCATCTCAATTAGTCAGCAACCATAGTCCCGCCC
CTAACTCCGCCCATCCCGCCCCTAACTCCGCCCAGTTCCGCCCATTCTCCGCCCCATGGCTGACTAATTT
TTTTTATTTATGCAGAGGCCGAGGCCGCCTCTGCCTCTGAGCTATTCCAGAAGTAGTGAGGAGGCTTTTT
TGGAGGCCTAGGCTTTTGCAAAAAGCTCCCGGGAGCTTGTATATCCATTTTCGGATCTGATCAAGAGACA
GGATGAGGATCGTTTCGCATGATTGAACAAGATGGATTGCACGCAGGTTCTCCGGCCGCTTGGGTGGAGA
GGCTATTCGGCTATGACTGGGCACAACAGACAATCGGCTGCTCTGATGCCGCCGTGTTCCGGCTGTCAGC
GCAGGGGCGCCCGGTTCTTTTTGTCAAGACCGACCTGTCCGGTGCCCTGAATGAACTGCAGGACGAGGCA
GCGCGGCTATCGTGGCTGGCCACGACGGGCGTTCCTTGCGCAGCTGTGCTCGACGTTGTCACTGAAGCGG
GAAGGGACTGGCTGCTATTGGGCGAAGTGCCGGGGCAGGATCTCCTGTCATCTCACCTTGCTCCTGCCGA
GAAAGTATCCATCATGGCTGATGCAATGCGGCGGCTGCATACGCTTGATCCGGCTACCTGCCCATTCGAC
CACCAAGCGAAACATCGCATCGAGCGAGCACGTACTCGGATGGAAGCCGGTCTTGTCGATCAGGATGATC
TGGACGAAGAGCATCAGGGGCTCGCGCCAGCCGAACTGTTCGCCAGGCTCAAGGCGCGCATGCCCGACGG
CGAGGATCTCGTCGTGACCCATGGCGATGCCTGCTTGCCGAATATCATGGTGGAAAATGGCCGCTTTTCT
GGATTCATCGACTGTGGCCGGCTGGGTGTGGCGGACCGCTATCAGGACATAGCGTTGGCTACCCGTGATA
TTGCTGAAGAGCTTGGCGGCGAATGGGCTGACCGCTTCCTCGTGCTTTACGGTATCGCCGCTCCCGATTC
GCAGCGCATCGCCTTCTATCGCCTTCTTGACGAGTTCTTCTGAGCGGGACTCTGGGGTTCGAAATGACCG
ACCAAGCGACGCCCAACCTGCCATCACGAGATTTCGATTCCACCGCCGCCTTCTATGAAAGGTTGGGCTT
CGGAATCGTTTTCCGGGACGCCGGCTGGATGATCCTCCAGCGCGGGGATCTCATGCTGGAGTTCTTCGCC
CACCCCAACTTGTTTATTGCAGCTTATAATGGTTACAAATAAAGCAATAGCATCACAAATTTCACAAATA
AAGCATTTTTTTCACTGCATTCTAGTTGTGGTTTGTCCAAACTCATCAATGTATCTTATCATGTCTGTAT
ACCGTCGACCTCTAGCTAGAGCTTGGCGTAATCATGGTCATAGCTGTTTCCTGTGTGAAATTGTTATCCG
CTCACAATTCCACACAACATACGAGCCGGAAGCATAAAGTGTAAAGCCTGGGGTGCCTAATGAGTGAGCT
AACTCACATTAATTGCGTTGCGCTCACTGCCCGCTTTCCAGTCGGGAAACCTGTCGTGCCAGCTGCATTA
ATGAATCGGCCAACGCGCGGGGAGAGGCGGTTTGCGTATTGGGCGCTCTTCCGCTTCCTCGCTCACTGAC
TCGCTGCGCTCGGTCGTTCGGCTGCGGCGAGCGGTATCAGCTCACTCAAAGGCGGTAATACGGTTATCCA
CAGAATCAGGGGATAACGCAGGAAAGAACATGTGAGCAAAAGGCCAGCAAAAGGCCAGGAACCGTAAAAA
GGCCGCGTTGCTGGCGTTTTTCCATAGGCTCCGCCCCCCTGACGAGCATCACAAAAATCGACGCTCAAGT
CAGAGGTGGCGAAACCCGACAGGACTATAAAGATACCAGGCGTTTCCCCCTGGAAGCTCCCTCGTGCGCT
CTCCTGTTCCGACCCTGCCGCTTACCGGATACCTGTCCGCCTTTCTCCCTTCGGGAAGCGTGGCGCTTTC
TCATAGCTCACGCTGTAGGTATCTCAGTTCGGTGTAGGTCGTTCGCTCCAAGCTGGGCTGTGTGCACGAA
CCCCCCGTTCAGCCCGACCGCTGCGCCTTATCCGGTAACTATCGTCTTGAGTCCAACCCGGTAAGACACG
ACTTATCGCCACTGGCAGCAGCCACTGGTAACAGGATTAGCAGAGCGAGGTATGTAGGCGGTGCTACAGA
GTTCTTGAAGTGGTGGCCTAACTACGGCTACACTAGAAGAACAGTATTTGGTATCTGCGCTCTGCTGAAG
CCAGTTACCTTCGGAAAAAGAGTTGGTAGCTCTTGATCCGGCAAACAAACCACCGCTGGTAGCGGTGGTT
TTTTTGTTTGCAAGCAGCAGATTACGCGCAGAAAAAAAGGATCTCAAGAAGATCCTTTGATCTTTTCTAC
GGGGTCTGACGCTCAGTGGAACGAAAACTCACGTTAAGGGATTTTGGTCATGAGATTATCAAAAAGGATC
TTCACCTAGATCCTTTTAAATTAAAAATGAAGTTTTAAATCAATCTAAAGTATATATGAGTAAACTTGGT
CTGACAGTTACCAATGCTTAATCAGTGAGGCACCTATCTCAGCGATCTGTCTATTTCGTTCATCCATAGT
TGCCTGACTCCCCGTCGTGTAGATAACTACGATACGGGAGGGCTTACCATCTGGCCCCAGTGCTGCAATG
ATACCGCGAGACCCACGCTCACCGGCTCCAGATTTATCAGCAATAAACCAGCCAGCCGGAAGGGCCGAGC
GCAGAAGTGGTCCTGCAACTTTATCCGCCTCCATCCAGTCTATTAATTGTTGCCGGGAAGCTAGAGTAAG
TAGTTCGCCAGTTAATAGTTTGCGCAACGTTGTTGCCATTGCTACAGGCATCGTGGTGTCACGCTCGTCG
TTTGGTATGGCTTCATTCAGCTCCGGTTCCCAACGATCAAGGCGAGTTACATGATCCCCCATGTTGTGCA
AAAAAGCGGTTAGCTCCTTCGGTCCTCCGATCGTTGTCAGAAGTAAGTTGGCCGCAGTGTTATCACTCAT
GGTTATGGCAGCACTGCATAATTCTCTTACTGTCATGCCATCCGTAAGATGCTTTTCTGTGACTGGTGAG
TACTCAACCAAGTCATTCTGAGAATAGTGTATGCGGCGACCGAGTTGCTCTTGCCCGGCGTCAATACGGG
ATAATACCGCGCCACATAGCAGAACTTTAAAAGTGCTCATCATTGGAAAACGTTCTTCGGGGCGAAAACT
CTCAAGGATCTTACCGCTGTTGAGATCCAGTTCGATGTAACCCACTCGTGCACCCAACTGATCTTCAGCA
TCTTTTACTTTCACCAGCGTTTCTGGGTGAGCAAAAACAGGAAGGCAAAATGCCGCAAAAAAGGGAATAA
GGGCGACACGGAAATGTTGAATACTCATACTCTTCCTTTTTCAATATTATTGAAGCATTTATCAGGGTTA
TTGTCTCATGAGCGGATACATATTTGAATGTATTTAGAAAAATAAACAAATAGGGGTTCCGCGCACATTT
CCCCGAAAAGTGCCACCTGACGTC
