>Addgene plasmid #65105 | pcDNA3-ADAM17-HA | depositor partial sequence | sequence record 110158 | ADAM17 insert
ATGAGGCAGTCTCTCCTATTCCTGACCAGCGTGGTTCCTTTCGTGCTGCCGCCGCGACCTCCGGATGACC
CGGGCTTCGGCCCCCACCAGAGACTCGAGAAGCTTGATTCTTTGCTCTCAGACTACGATATTCTCTCTTT
ATCTAATATCCAGCAGCATTCGGTAAGAAAAAGAGATCTACAGACTTCAACACATGTAGAAACACTACTA
ACTTTTTCAGCTTTGAAAAGGCATTTTAAATTATACCTGACATCAAGTACTGAACGTTTTTCACAAAATT
TCAAGGTCGTGGTGGTGGATGGTAAAAACGAAAGCGAGTGCACTGCAAAATGGCAGGACTTCTTCACTGG
ACACGTGGTTGGTGAGCCTGACTCTAGGGTTCTAGCCCACATAAGAGATGATGATGTTATAATCAGAATC
AACACAGATGGGGCCGAATATAACATAGAGCCACTTTGGAGATTTGTTAATGATACCAAAGACAAAAGAA
TGTTAGCTTATAAATCTGAAGATATCAAGAATGTTTCACGTTTGCAGTCTCCAAAAGTGTGTGGTTATTT
AAAAGTGGATAATGAAGAGTTGCTCCCAAGAGGGTTAGTAGACAGAGAACCACCTGAAGAGCTTGTTCAT
CGAGTGAAAAGAAGAGCTGACCCAGATCCCATGAAGAACACGTGTAAATTATTGGTGGTAGCAGATCATC
GCTTCTACAGATACATGGGCAGAGGGGAGGAGAGTACAACTACAAATTACTTAATAGAGCTAATTGACAT
AGTTGATGACATCTATCGGAACACTTCATGGGATAATGCAGGTTTTAAAGGCTATGGAATACAGATAGAG
CAGATTCGCATTCTCAAGTCTCCACAAGAGGTAAAACCTGGTGAAAAGCACTACAACATGGCAAAAAGTT
ACCCAAATGAAGAAAAGGATGCTTGGGATGTGAAGATGTTGCTAGAGCAATTTAGCTTTGATATAGCTGA
GGAAGCATCTAAAGTTAGCTTGGCACACCTTTTCACATACCAAGATTTTGATATGGGAACTCTTGGATTA
GCTTATGTTGGCTCTCCCAGAGCAAACAGCCATGGAGGTGTTTGTCCAAAGGCTTATTATAGCCCAGTTG
GGAAGAAAAATATCTATTTGAATAGTGGTTTGACGAGCACAAAGAATTATGGTAAAGCCATCCTTACAAA
GGAAGCTGACCTGGTTACAACTCATGAATTGGGACATAATTTTGGAGCAGAACATGATCCGGATGGTCTA
GCAGAATGTGCCCCGAATGAGGACCAGGGAGGGAAATATGTCATGTATCCCATAGCTGTGAGTGGCGATC
ACGAGAACAATAAGATGTTTACAAACTGCAGTAAACAATCAATCTATAAGACCATTGAAAGTAAGGCCCA
GGAGTGTTTTCAAGAACGCAGCAATAAAGTTTGTGGGAACTCGAGGGTGGATGAAGGAGAAGAGTGTGAT
CCTGGCATCATGTATCTGAACAACGACACCTGCTGCAACAGCGACTGCACGTTGAAGGAAGGTGTCCAGT
GCAGTGACAGGAACAGTCCTTGCTGTAAAAACTGTCAGTTTGAGACTGCCCAGAAGAAGTGCCAGGAGGC
GATTAATGCTACTTGCAAAGGCGTGTCCTACTGCACAGGTAATAGCAGTGAGTGCCCGCCTCCAGGAAAT
GCTGAAAATGACACTGTTTGCTTGGATCTTGGCAAGTGTAAGGATGGGAAATGCATCCCTTTCTGCGAGT
GGGAACAGCAGCTGGAGTCCTGTGCATGTAGTGAAACTGACAACTCCTGCAAGGTGTGCTGCAGGGACCT
TTCTGGCCGCTGTGTGCCCTATGTCGATGCTGAACAAAAGAACTTATTTTTGAGGAAAGGAAAGCCCTGC
ACAGTAGGATTTTGTGACATGAATGGCAAATGTGAGAAACGAGTACAGGATGTAATTGAACGATTTTGGG
ATTTCATTGACCAGCTGAGCATCAATACTTTTGGAAAGTTTTTAGCAGACAACATCGTTGGGTCTGTCCT
GGTTTTCTCCTTGATATTTTGGATTCCTTTCAGCATTCTTGTCCATTGTGTGGATAAGAAATTGGATAAA
CAGTATGAATCTCTGTCTCTGTTTCACCCCAGTAACGTCGAAATGCTGAGCAGCATGGATTCTGCATCGG
TTCGCATTATCAAACCCTTTCCTGCGCCCCAGACTCCAGGCCGCCTGCAGCCTGCCCCTGTGATCCCTTC
GGCGCCAGCAGCTCCAAAACTGGACCACCAGAGAATGGACACCATCCAGGAAGACCCCAGCACAGACTCC
CATATGGACGAGGATGGGTTTGAGAAGGACCCCTTCCCAAATAGCAGCACAGCTGCCAAGTCATTTGAGG
ATCTCGCGGACCATCCGGTCGCCAGAAGTGAAAAGGCTGCCTCCTTTAAACTGCAGCGTCAGAATCGTGT
TAACAGCAAAGAAACAGAGTGCTAA
