>Addgene plasmid #65105 | pcDNA3-ADAM17-HA | addgene partial sequence | sequence record 165276 | CMV-F 5'-CGCAAATGGGCGGTAGGCGTG-3'
ACTAGAGAACCCACTGCTTACTGGCTTATCGAAATTAATACGACTCACTATAGGGAGACCCAAGCTTGGT
ACCGAGCTCGGATCCACTAGTAACGGCCGCCAGTGTGCTGGAATTCGCCACCATGAGGCAGTCTCTCCTA
TTCCTGACCAGCGTGGTTCCTTTCGTGCTGCCGCCGCGACCTCCGGATGACCCGGGCTTCGGCCCCCACC
AGAGACTCGAGAAGCTTGATTCTTTGCTCTCAGACTACGATATTCTCTCTTTATCTAATATCCAGCAGCA
TTCGGTAAGAAAAAGAGATCTACAGACTTCAACACATGTAGAAACACTACTAACTTTTTCAGCTTTGAAA
AGGCATTTTAAATTATACCTGACATCAAGTACTGAACGTTTTTCACAAAATTTCAAGGTCGTGGTGGTGG
ATGGTAAAAACGAAAGCGAGTGCACTGTAAAATGGCAGGACTTCTTCACTGGACACGTGGTTGGTGAGCC
TGACTCTAGGGTTCTAGCCCACATAAGAGATGATGATGTTATAATCAGAATCAACACAGATGGGGCCGAA
TATAACATAGAGCCACTTTGGAGATTTGTTAATGATACCAAAGACAAAAGAATGTTAGCTTATAAATCTG
AAGATATCAAGAATGTTTCACGTTTGCAGTCTCCAAAAGTGTGTGGTTATTTAAAAGTGGATAATGAAGA
GTTGCTCCCAAGAGGGTTAGTAGACAGAGAACCACCTGAAGAGCTTGTTCATCGAGTGAAAAGAAGAGCT
GACCCAGATCCCATGAAGAACACGTGTAA
