>Addgene plasmid #65105 | pcDNA3-ADAM17-HA | addgene partial sequence | sequence record 165277 | BGH-rev 5'-TAGAAGGCACAGTCGAGG-3'
CTATAGCCGCGGCCGCTAGCTCGAGTTAAGCGTAATCTGGAACATCGTATGGGTAGGGCCCTCTAGATCC
TCCGCACTCTGTTTCTTTGCTGTCAACACGATTCTGACGCTGCAGTTTAAAGGAGGCAGCCTTTTCACTT
CTGGTGACCGGATGGTCCGCGAGATCCTCAAATGACTTGGCAGCTGTGCTGCTATTTGGGAAGGGGTCCT
TCTCAAACCCATCCTCGTCCATATGTGAGTCTGTGCTGGGGTCTTCCTGGATGGTGTCCATTCTCTGGTG
GTCCAGTTTTGGAGCTGCTGGCGCCGAAGGGATCACAGGGGCAGGCTGCAGGCGGCCTGGAGTCTGGGGC
GCAGGAAAGGGTTTGATAATGCGAACCGATGCAGAATCCATGCTGCTCAGCATTTCGACGTTACTGGGGT
GAAACAGAGACAGAGATTCATACTGTTTATCCAATTTCTTATCCACACAATGGACAAGAATGCTGAAAGG
AATCCAAAATATCAAGGAGAAAACCAGGACAGACCCAACGATGTTGTCTGCTAAAAACTTTCCAAAAGTA
TTGATGCTCAGCTGGTCAATGAAATCCCAAAATCGTTCAATTACATCCTGTACTCGTTTCTCACATTTGC
CATTCATGTCACAAAATCCTACTGTGCAGGGCTTTCCTTTCCTCAAAAATAAGTTCTTTTGTTCAGCATC
GACATAGGGCACACAGCGGCCAGAAAGGTCCCTGCAGCACACCTTGCAGGAGTTGTCAGTTTCACTACAT
GCACAGGACTCCAGCTGCTGTTCCCACTCGCAGAA
